Addgene plasmid #85668: pEGFP-YOD1-MutS2-C160S
Purpose: Expression of human YOD1 I292Q V295Q C160S mutant with N-terminal GFP tag
Depositing lab: Hemmo Meyer. Publication: VCP/p97 cooperates with YOD1, UBXD1 and PLAA to drive clearance of ruptured lysosomes by autophagy. Papadopoulos C, Kirchner P, Bug M, Grum D, Koerver L, Schulze N, Poehler R, Dressler A, Fengler S, Arhzaouy K, Lux V, Ehrmann M, Weihl CC, Meyer H. EMBO J. 2016 Oct 17. pii: e201695148. 10.15252/embj.201695148 PubMed 27753622.
Backbone
  Vector backbone: pEGFP-C1
  Vector type: Mammalian Expression
  Selectable markers: Neomycin (select with G418)
Growth in bacteria
  Bacterial resistance: Kanamycin, 50 μg/mL
  Growth temperature: 37°C
  Growth strain: DH5alpha
  Copy number: Unknown
Gene/Insert
  Gene/Insert name: YOD1 (alt names: YOD1 OTU deubiquinating enzyme 1 homolog (S. cerevisiae); DKFZp451J1719, OTUD2, PRO0907)
  Species: H. sapiens (human)
  Mutation: C160S and I292Q and V295Q
  GenBank ID: NM_018566
  Entrez Gene: YOD1 (a.k.a. DUBA8, OTUD2, PRO0907)
  Promoter: CMV
  Tag / fusion protein: GFP (N terminal on backbone)
  Cloning method: Restriction Enzyme; 5′ cloning site XhoI (not destroyed); 3′ cloning site EcoRI (not destroyed)
  Sequencing primers: 5′ CMV-F; 3′ SV40pA-R
Terms and licenses: Academic/Nonprofit Terms; Industry Terms: Not Available to Industry
Depositor comments: site-directed mutagenesis on pEGFP-YOD1 (#85664)
How to cite: pEGFP-YOD1-MutS2-C160S was a gift from Hemmo Meyer (Addgene plasmid # 85668 ; http://n2t.net/addgene:85668 ; RRID:Addgene_85668)
