[The description below was written by a language model from this plasmid's Addgene catalogue record and pLannotate feature annotations shown in this document.]
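Description:
pEGFP-YOD1-MutS2-C160S is a mammalian expression plasmid built on the pEGFP-C1 backbone. It produces human YOD1 (also called OTUD2 or DUBA8), an OTU-family deubiquitinating enzyme, as a fusion with EGFP at its N terminus. Transcription is driven by the human cytomegalovirus immediate-early enhancer and promoter and is terminated by the SV40 polyadenylation signal. The EGFP coding sequence sits directly upstream of the multiple cloning site, where the YOD1 open reading frame was inserted between XhoI and EcoRI sites that remain intact. Short attB1 and attB2 fragments flank the insert, suggesting the coding sequence passed through a Gateway-type clone before being subcloned, although the record does not say so.

In bacteria the plasmid replicates from a high-copy ColE1/pUC-type origin, and it also carries an f1 phage origin. A single Tn5 aminoglycoside phosphotransferase gene serves both hosts. A bacterial bla-type promoter expresses it for kanamycin selection in E. coli, while the SV40 early promoter and HSV TK polyadenylation signal express it for G418 selection of transfected mammalian cells.

The insert carries three substitutions, C160S, I292Q and V295Q, introduced by site-directed mutagenesis of the parental wild-type pEGFP-YOD1 plasmid. The record does not explain the role of each change. C160S sits at what is generally regarded as the catalytic cysteine of YOD1, and the "MutS2" label presumably refers to the I292Q/V295Q pair. The associated study concerns cooperation of VCP/p97 with YOD1, UBXD1 and PLAA in autophagic clearance of ruptured lysosomes. The construct is therefore suited to expressing and imaging this fluorescently tagged mutant for comparison with wild-type YOD1 in cultured cells.
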