Features (pLannotate 1.2.2; 19 found; start..end, strand, type, name):
      1..304     +  enhancer       CMV enhancer: human cytomegalovirus immediate early enhancer
    305..508     +  promoter       CMV promoter: human cytomegalovirus (CMV) immediate early promoter
    553..1269    +  CDS            EGFP: EGFP is a basic (constitutively fluorescent) green fluorescent protein published in 1996, derived from Aequorea victoria. It is reported to be a rapidly-maturing weak dimer with moderate acid sensitivity.
   1270..1288    +  misc_feature   MCS (fragment): multiple cloning site
   1298..1315    +  protein_bind   attB1 (fragment): mutant version of attB; core recombination site for the Gateway® BP reaction BP Clonase™
   1321..2364    +  CDS            YOD1: OTU1_HUMAN - Also known as DUBA8, HIN7, OTUD2. Experimental evidence at protein level: Swiss-Prot protein existence level 1. Hydrolase that can remove conjugated ubiquitin from proteins and participates in endoplasmic reticulum-associated degradation (ERAD) for misfolded lumenal proteins. May act by triming the ubiquitin chain on the associated substrate to facilitate their threading through the VCP/p97 pore. Ubiquitin moieties on substrates may present a steric impediment to the threading process when the substrate is transferred to the VCP pore and threaded through VCP's axial channel. Media
   2372..2389    -  protein_bind   attB2 (fragment): mutant version of attB; core recombination site for the Gateway® BP reaction BP Clonase™
   2398..2435    +  misc_feature   MCS (fragment): multiple cloning site
   2452..2536    +  CDS            large T antigen (fragment): large T antigen from SV40 (simian virus 40)
   2559..2680    +  polyA_signal   SV40 poly(A) signal: SV40 polyadenylation signal
   2714..3142    -  rep_origin     f1 ori (sequence partly withheld): f1 bacteriophage origin of replication; arrow indicates direction of (+) strand synthesis
   3169..3273    +  promoter       AmpR promoter: bla
   3275..3632    +  promoter       SV40 promoter: SV40 enhancer and early promoter
   3667..4461    +  CDS            NeoR/KanR: aminoglycoside phosphotransferase from Tn5; aph(3')-II (or nptII); confers resistance to neomycin, kanamycin, and G418 (Geneticin®)
   4482..4634    +  CDS            ble (fragment): BLE_KLEPN - Experimental evidence at protein level: Swiss-Prot protein existence level 1. Binding protein with a strong affinity to the bleomycin family of antibiotics. Binds to CL990; an antimitotic-antibiotic compound. From Klebsiella pneumoniae.
   4693..4740    +  polyA_signal   HSV TK poly(A) signal: herpes simplex virus thymidine kinase polyadenylation signal (Cole and Stacy, 1985)
   4831..4847    -  polyA_signal   bGH poly(A) signal (fragment): bovine growth hormone polyadenylation signal
   5069..5657    +  rep_origin     ori: high-copy-number ColE1/pMB1/pBR322/pUC origin of replication
   5772..5831    +  enhancer       CMV enhancer (fragment): human cytomegalovirus immediate early enhancer
>Addgene plasmid #85668 | pEGFP-YOD1-MutS2-C160S | addgene full sequence | sequence record 177183 | Addgene NGS Result
CGTTACATAACTTACGGTAAATGGCCCGCCTGGCTGACCGCCCAACGACCCCCGCCCATTGACGTCAATA
ATGACGTATGTTCCCATAGTAACGCCAATAGGGACTTTCCATTGACGTCAATGGGTGGAGTATTTACGGT
AAACTGCCCACTTGGCAGTACATCAAGTGTATCATATGCCAAGTACGCCCCCTATTGACGTCAATGACGG
TAAATGGCCCGCCTGGCATTATGCCCAGTACATGACCTTATGGGACTTTCCTACTTGGCAGTACATCTAC
GTATTAGTCATCGCTATTACCATGGTGATGCGGTTTTGGCAGTACATCAATGGGCGTGGATAGCGGTTTG
ACTCACGGGGATTTCCAAGTCTCCACCCCATTGACGTCAATGGGAGTTTGTTTTGGCACCAAAATCAACG
GGACTTTCCAAAATGTCGTAACAACTCCGCCCCATTGACGCAAATGGGCGGTAGGCGTGTACGGTGGGAG
GTCTATATAAGCAGAGCTGGTTTAGTGAACCGTCAGATCCGCTAGCGCTACCGGTCGCCACCATGGTGAG
CAAGGGCGAGGAGCTGTTCACCGGGGTGGTGCCCATCCTGGTCGAGCTGGACGGCGACGTAAACGGCCAC
AAGTTCAGCGTGTCCGGCGAGGGCGAGGGCGATGCCACCTACGGCAAGCTGACCCTGAAGTTCATCTGCA
CCACCGGCAAGCTGCCCGTGCCCTGGCCCACCCTCGTGACCACCCTGACCTACGGCGTGCAGTGCTTCAG
CCGCTACCCCGACCACATGAAGCAGCACGACTTCTTCAAGTCCGCCATGCCCGAAGGCTACGTCCAGGAG
CGCACCATCTTCTTCAAGGACGACGGCAACTACAAGACCCGCGCCGAGGTGAAGTTCGAGGGCGACACCC
TGGTGAACCGCATCGAGCTGAAGGGCATCGACTTCAAGGAGGACGGCAACATCCTGGGGCACAAGCTGGA
GTACAACTACAACAGCCACAACGTCTATATCATGGCCGACAAGCAGAAGAACGGCATCAAGGTGAACTTC
AAGATCCGCCACAACATCGAGGACGGCAGCGTGCAGCTCGCCGACCACTACCAGCAGAACACCCCCATCG
GCGACGGCCCCGTGCTGCTGCCCGACAACCACTACCTGAGCACCCAGTCCGCCCTGAGCAAAGACCCCAA
CGAGAAGCGCGATCACATGGTCCTGCTGGAGTTCGTGACCGCCGCCGGGATCACTCTCGGCATGGACGAG
CTGTACAAGTCCGGACTCAGATCTCGAGGTTATCAAACAAGTTTGTACAAAAAAGTTGGCATGTTTGGCC
CCGCTAAAGGTCGCCATTTTGGAGTCCACCCGGCGCCTGGTTTCCCCGGCGGCGTCTCCCAACAGGCTGC
CGGGACCAAAGCTGGCCCCGCGGGTGCCTGGCCTGTGGGCAGCCGGACCGACACGATGTGGCGGCTCCGC
TGCAAGGCCAAGGACGGCACCCATGTTTTGCAGGGGCTGTCCAGCCGGACCCGGGTGCGGGAACTCCAGG
GCCAAATTGCCGCCATCACCGGGATCGCCCCCGGCGGTCAGCGAATCCTCGTCGGATACCCTCCCGAGTG
CCTGGATCTCAGCAATGGGGATACCATTCTGGAAGACTTGCCCATCCAATCTGGTGACATGCTGATCATT
GAAGAAGACCAAACCAGGCCCAGAAGTTCACCTGCATTTACTAAACGTGGTGCTTCTAGTTACGTCAGGG
AAACTTTGCCTGTGCTTACCAGAACCGTGGTCCCAGCAGACAACTCTTCCCTCTTTACTAGTGTGTACTA
TGTCGTCGAAGGAGGAGTCTTGAATCCAGCTTGTGCCCCTGAGATGAGACGCCTCATAGCACAAATTGTA
GCAAGCGATCCAGACTTCTATAGTGAGGCAATACTGGGAAAAACAAATCAAGAGTACTGTGACTGGATCA
AAAGGGATGACACTTGGGGAGGAGCAATAGAGATATCGATTTTGTCCAAGTTTTACCAATGTGAAATATG
TGTAGTGGATACACAGACAGTAAGAATTGATCGTTTTGGGGAAGATGCAGGATATACCAAAAGGGTTCTG
CTTATTTATGATGGCATCCACTATGATCCACTTCAGCGTAACTTCCCTGATCCAGATACACCTCCTCTGA
CCATTTTCTCCTCTAATGATGATCAGGTTCTTCAGCAAGCACTGGAATTAGCAGATGAAGCTAGAAGAAG
GAGACAGTTTACTGATGTCAACCGCTTCACCCTGAGATGCATGGTATGTCAGAAAGGATTAACTGGACAA
GCAGAAGCAAGGGAACATGCCAAGGAGACAGGCCATACCAACTTTGGAGAAGTGTGACCAACTTTCTTGT
ACAAAGTGGTTCGATAACGAATTCTGCAGTCGACGGTACCGCGGGCCCGGGATCCACCGGATCTAGATAA
CTGATCATAATCAGCCATACCACATTTGTAGAGGTTTTACTTGCTTTAAAAAACCTCCCACACCTCCCCC
TGAACCTGAAACATAAAATGAATGCAATTGTTGTTGTTAACTTGTTTATTGCAGCTTATAATGGTTACAA
ATAAAGCAATAGCATCACAAATTTCACAAATAAAGCATTTTTTTCACTGCATTCTAGTTGTGGTTTGTCC
AAACTCATCAATGTATCTTAACGCGTAAATTGTAAGCGTTAATATTTTGTTAAAATTCGCGTTAAATTTT
TGTTAAATCAGCTCATTTTTTAACCAATAGGCCGAAATCGGCAAAATCCCTTATAAATCAAAAGAATAGA
CCGAGATAGGGT
[37 nt withheld, positions 2813-2849]
AAAGAACGTGGACTCCAACGTCAAAGG
[49 nt withheld, positions 2877-2925]
T
[91 nt withheld, positions 2927-3017]
G
[124 nt withheld, positions 3019-3142]
CAGGTGGCACTTTTCGGGGAAATGTGCGCGGAACCCCTATTTGTTTATTTTTCTAAATACATTCAAATAT
GTATCCGCTCATGAGACAATAACCCTGATAAATGCTTCAATAATATTGAAAAAGGAAGAGTCCTGAGGCG
GAAAGAACCAGCTGTGGAATGTGTGTCAGTTAGGGTGTGGAAAGTCCCCAGGCTCCCCAGCAGGCAGAAG
TATGCAAAGCATGCATCTCAATTAGTCAGCAACCAGGTGTGGAAAGTCCCCAGGCTCCCCAGCAGGCAGA
AGTATGCAAAGCATGCATCTCAATTAGTCAGCAACCATAGTCCCGCCCCTAACTCCGCCCATCCCGCCCC
TAACTCCGCCCAGTTCCGCCCATTCTCCGCCCCATGGCTGACTAATTTTTTTTATTTATGCAGAGGCCGA
GGCCGCCTCGGCCTCTGAGCTATTCCAGAAGTAGTGAGGAGGCTTTTTTGGAGGCCTAGGCTTTTGCAAA
GATCGATCAAGAGACAGGATGAGGATCGTTTCGCATGATTGAACAAGATGGATTGCACGCAGGTTCTCCG
GCCGCTTGGGTGGAGAGGCTATTCGGCTATGACTGGGCACAACAGACAATCGGCTGCTCTGATGCCGCCG
TGTTCCGGCTGTCAGCGCAGGGGCGCCCGGTTCTTTTTGTCAAGACCGACCTGTCCGGTGCCCTGAATGA
ACTGCAAGACGAGGCAGCGCGGCTATCGTGGCTGGCCACGACGGGCGTTCCTTGCGCAGCTGTGCTCGAC
GTTGTCACTGAAGCGGGAAGGGACTGGCTGCTATTGGGCGAAGTGCCGGGGCAGGATCTCCTGTCATCTC
ACCTTGCTCCTGCCGAGAAAGTATCCATCATGGCTGATGCAATGCGGCGGCTGCATACGCTTGATCCGGC
TACCTGCCCATTCGACCACCAAGCGAAACATCGCATCGAGCGAGCACGTACTCGGATGGAAGCCGGTCTT
GTCGATCAGGATGATCTGGACGAAGAGCATCAGGGGCTCGCGCCAGCCGAACTGTTCGCCAGGCTCAAGG
CGAGCATGCCCGACGGCGAGGATCTCGTCGTGACCCATGGCGATGCCTGCTTGCCGAATATCATGGTGGA
AAATGGCCGCTTTTCTGGATTCATCGACTGTGGCCGGCTGGGTGTGGCGGACCGCTATCAGGACATAGCG
TTGGCTACCCGTGATATTGCTGAAGAGCTTGGCGGCGAATGGGCTGACCGCTTCCTCGTGCTTTACGGTA
TCGCCGCTCCCGATTCGCAGCGCATCGCCTTCTATCGCCTTCTTGACGAGTTCTTCTGAGCGGGACTCTG
GGGTTCGAAATGACCGACCAAGCGACGCCCAACCTGCCATCACGAGATTTCGATTCCACCGCCGCCTTCT
ATGAAAGGTTGGGCTTCGGAATCGTTTTCCGGGACGCCGGCTGGATGATCCTCCAGCGCGGGGATCTCAT
GCTGGAGTTCTTCGCCCACCCTAGGGGGAGGCTAACTGAAACACGGAAGGAGACAATACCGGAAGGAACC
CGCGCTATGACGGCAATAAAAAGACAGAATAAAACGCACGGTGTTGGGTCGTTTGTTCATAAACGCGGGG
TTCGGTCCCAGGGCTGGCACTCTGTCGATACCCCACCGAGACCCCATTGGGGCCAATACGCCCGCGTTTC
TTCCTTTTCCCCACCCCACCCCCCAAGTTCGGGTGAAGGCCCAGGGCTCGCAGCCAACGTCGGGGCGGCA
GGCCCTGCCATAGCCTCAGGTTACTCATATATACTTTAGATTGATTTAAAACTTCATTTTTAATTTAAAA
GGATCTAGGTGAAGATCCTTTTTGATAATCTCATGACCAAAATCCCTTAACGTGAGTTTTCGTTCCACTG
AGCGTCAGACCCCGTAGAAAAGATCAAAGGATCTTCTTGAGATCCTTTTTTTCTGCGCGTAATCTGCTGC
TTGCAAACAAAAAAACCACCGCTACCAGCGGTGGTTTGTTTGCCGGATCAAGAGCTACCAACTCTTTTTC
CGAAGGTAACTGGCTTCAGCAGAGCGCAGATACCAAATACTGTTCTTCTAGTGTAGCCGTAGTTAGGCCA
CCACTTCAAGAACTCTGTAGCACCGCCTACATACCTCGCTCTGCTAATCCTGTTACCAGTGGCTGCTGCC
AGTGGCGATAAGTCGTGTCTTACCGGGTTGGACTCAAGACGATAGTTACCGGATAAGGCGCAGCGGTCGG
GCTGAACGGGGGGTTCGTGCACACAGCCCAGCTTGGAGCGAACGACCTACACCGAACTGAGATACCTACA
GCGTGAGCTATGAGAAAGCGCCACGCTTCCCGAAGGGAGAAAGGCGGACAGGTATCCGGTAAGCGGCAGG
GTCGGAACAGGAGAGCGCACGAGGGAGCTTCCAGGGGGAAACGCCTGGTATCTTTATAGTCCTGTCGGGT
TTCGCCACCTCTGACTTGAGCGTCGATTTTTGTGATGCTCGTCAGGGGGGCGGAGCCTATGGAAAAACGC
CAGCAACGCGGCCTTTTTACGGTTCCTGGCCTTTTGCTGGCCTTTTGCTCACATGTTCTTTCCTGCGTTA
TCCCCTGATTCTGTGGATAACCGTATTACCGCCATGCATTAGTTATTAATAGTAATCAATTACGGGGTCA
TTAGTTCATAGCCCATATATGGAGTTCCG
